>Addgene plasmid #190801 | LV UAS-DsRed-Express2-PGK-Puro | addgene full sequence | sequence record 386563 | Addgene NGS Result
CTAGCTTCTGCAGCACGTGTCTAGAAACGCTGGTCGACAATCAACCTCTGGATTACAAAATTTGTGAAAG
ATTGACTGGTATTCTTAACTATGTTGCTCCTTTTACGCTATGTGGATACGCTGCTTTAATGCCTTTGTAT
CATGCTATTGCTTCCCGTATGGCTTTCATTTTCTCCTCCTTGTATAAATCCTGGTTGCTGTCTCTTTATG
AGGAGTTGTGGCCCGTTGTCAGGCAACGTGGCGTGGTGTGCACTGTGTTTGCTGACGCAACCCCCACTGG
TTGGGGCATTGCCACCACCTGTCAGCTCCTTTCCGGGACTTTCGCTTTCCCCCTCCCTATTGCCACGGCG
GAACTCATCGCCGCCTGCCTTGCCCGCTGCTGGACAGGGGCTCGGCTGTTGGGCACTGACAATTCCGTGG
TGTTGTCGGGGAAGCTGACGTCCTTTCCATGGCTGCTCGCCTGTGTTGCCACCTGGATTCTGCGCGGGAC
GTCCTTCTGCTACGTCCCTTCGGCCCTCAATCCAGCGGACCTTCCTTCCCGCGGCCTGCTGCCGGCTCTG
CGGCCTCTTCCGCGTCTTCGCCTTCGCCCTCAGACGAGTCGGATCTCCCTTTGGGCCGCCTCCCCGCCTG
GAATTCGAGCTCGGTACCTTTAAGACCAATGACTTACAAGGCAGCTGTAGATCTTAGCCACTTTTTAAAA
GAAAAGGGGGGACTGGAAGGGCTAATTCACTCCCAACGAAGACAAGATCTGCTTTTTGCTTGTACTGGGT
CTCTCTGGTTAGACCAGATCTGAGCCTGGGAGCTCTCTGGCTAACTAGGGAACCCACTGCTTAAGCCTCA
ATAAAGCTTGCCTTGAGTGCTTCAAGTAGTGTGTGCCCGTCTGTTGTGTGACTCTGGTAACTAGAGATCC
CTCAGACCCTTTTAGTCAGTGTGGAAAATCTCTAGCAGTAGTAGTTCATGTCATCTTATTATTCAGTATT
TATAACTTGCAAAGAAATGAATATCAGAGAGTGAGAGGAACTTGTTTATTGCAGCTTATAATGGTTACAA
ATAAAGCAATAGCATCACAAATTTCACAAATAAAGCATTTTTTTCACTGCATTCTAGTTGTGGTTTGTCC
AAACTCATCAATGTATCTTATCATGTCTGGCTCTAGCTATCCCGCCCCTAACTCCGCCCATCCCGCCCCT
AACTCCGCCCAGTTCCGCCCATTCTCCGCCCCATGGCTGACTAATTTTTTTTATTTATGCAGAGGCCGAG
GCCGCCTCGGCCTCTGAGCTATTCCAGAAGTAGTGAGGAGGCTTTTTTGGAGGCCTAGGGACGTACCCAA
TTCGCCCTATAGTGAGTCGTATTACGCGCGCTCACTGGCCGTCGTTTTACAACGTCGTGACTGGGAAAAC
CCTGGCGTTACCCAACTTAATCGCCTTGCAGCACATCCCCCTTTCGCCAGCTGGCGTAATAGCGAAGAGG
CCCGCACCGATCGCCCTTCCCAACAGTTGCGCAGCCTGAATGGCGAATGGG
[124 nt withheld, positions 1522-1645]
C
[91 nt withheld, positions 1647-1737]
A
[49 nt withheld, positions 1739-1787]
CCTTTGACGTTGGAGTCCACGTTCTTT
[37 nt withheld, positions 1815-1851]
ACCCTATCTCGGTCTATTCTTTTGATTTATAAGGGATTTTGCCGATTTCGGCCTATTGGTTAAAAAATGA
GCTGATTTAACAAAAATTTAACGCGAATTTTAACAAAATATTAACGCTTACAATTTAGGTGGCACTTTTC
GGGGAAATGTGCGCGGAACCCCTATTTGTTTATTTTTCTAAATACATTCAAATATGTATCCGCTCATGAG
ACAATAACCCTGATAAATGCTTCAATAATATTGAAAAAGGAAGAGTATGAGTATTCAACATTTCCGTGTC
GCCCTTATTCCCTTTTTTGCGGCATTTTGCCTTCCTGTTTTTGCTCACCCAGAAACGCTGGTGAAAGTAA
AAGATGCTGAAGATCAGTTGGGTGCACGAGTGGGTTACATCGAACTGGATCTCAACAGCGGTAAGATCCT
TGAGAGTTTTCGCCCCGAAGAACGTTTTCCAATGATGAGCACTTTTAAAGTTCTGCTATGTGGCGCGGTA
TTATCCCGTATTGACGCCGGGCAAGAGCAACTCGGTCGCCGCATACACTATTCTCAGAATGACTTGGTTG
AGTACTCACCAGTCACAGAAAAGCATCTTACGGATGGCATGACAGTAAGAGAATTATGCAGTGCTGCCAT
AACCATGAGTGATAACACTGCGGCCAACTTACTTCTGACAACGATCGGAGGACCGAAGGAGCTAACCGCT
TTTTTGCACAACATGGGGGATCATGTAACTCGCCTTGATCGTTGGGAACCGGAGCTGAATGAAGCCATAC
CAAACGACGAGCGTGACACCACGATGCCTGTAGCAATGGCAACAACGTTGCGCAAACTATTAACTGGCGA
ACTACTTACTCTAGCTTCCCGGCAACAATTAATAGACTGGATGGAGGCGGATAAAGTTGCAGGACCACTT
CTGCGCTCGGCCCTTCCGGCTGGCTGGTTTATTGCTGATAAATCTGGAGCCGGTGAGCGTGGGTCTCGCG
GTATCATTGCAGCACTGGGGCCAGATGGTAAGCCCTCCCGTATCGTAGTTATCTACACGACGGGGAGTCA
GGCAACTATGGATGAACGAAATAGACAGATCGCTGAGATAGGTGCCTCACTGATTAAGCATTGGTAACTG
TCAGACCAAGTTTACTCATATATACTTTAGATTGATTTAAAACTTCATTTTTAATTTAAAAGGATCTAGG
TGAAGATCCTTTTTGATAATCTCATGACCAAAATCCCTTAACGTGAGTTTTCGTTCCACTGAGCGTCAGA
CCCCGTAGAAAAGATCAAAGGATCTTCTTGAGATCCTTTTTTTCTGCGCGTAATCTGCTGCTTGCAAACA
AAAAAACCACCGCTACCAGCGGTGGTTTGTTTGCCGGATCAAGAGCTACCAACTCTTTTTCCGAAGGTAA
CTGGCTTCAGCAGAGCGCAGATACCAAATACTGTTCTTCTAGTGTAGCCGTAGTTAGGCCACCACTTCAA
GAACTCTGTAGCACCGCCTACATACCTCGCTCTGCTAATCCTGTTACCAGTGGCTGCTGCCAGTGGCGAT
AAGTCGTGTCTTACCGGGTTGGACTCAAGACGATAGTTACCGGATAAGGCGCAGCGGTCGGGCTGAACGG
GGGGTTCGTGCACACAGCCCAGCTTGGAGCGAACGACCTACACCGAACTGAGATACCTACAGCGTGAGCT
ATGAGAAAGCGCCACGCTTCCCGAAGGGAGAAAGGCGGACAGGTATCCGGTAAGCGGCAGGGTCGGAACA
GGAGAGCGCACGAGGGAGCTTCCAGGGGGAAACGCCTGGTATCTTTATAGTCCTGTCGGGTTTCGCCACC
TCTGACTTGAGCGTCGATTTTTGTGATGCTCGTCAGGGGGGCGGAGCCTATGGAAAAACGCCAGCAACGC
GGCCTTTTTACGGTTCCTGGCCTTTTGCTGGCCTTTTGCTCACATGTTCTTTCCTGCGTTATCCCCTGAT
TCTGTGGATAACCGTATTACCGCCTTTGAGTGAGCTGATACCGCTCGCCGCAGCCGAACGACCGAGCGCA
GCGAGTCAGTGAGCGAGGAAGCGGAAGAGCGCCCAATACGCAAACCGCCTCTCCCCGCGCGTTGGCCGAT
TCATTAATGCAGCTGGCACGACAGGTTTCCCGACTGGAAAGCGGGCAGTGAGCGCAACGCAATTAATGTG
AGTTAGCTCACTCATTAGGCACCCCAGGCTTTACACTTTATGCTTCCGGCTCGTATGTTGTGTGGAATTG
TGAGCGGATAACAATTTCACACAGGAAACAGCTATGACCATGATTACGCCAAGCGCGCAATTAACCCTCA
CTAAAGGGAACAAAAGCTGGAGCTGCAAGCTTAATGTAGTCTTATGCAATACTCTTGTAGTCTTGCAACA
TGGTAACGATGAGTTAGCAACATGCCTTACAAGGAGAGAAAAAGCACCGTGCATGCCGATTGGTGGAAGT
AAGGTGGTACGATCGTGCCTTATTAGGAAGGCAACAGACGGGTCTGACATGGATTGGACGAACCACTGAA
TTGCCGCATTGCAGAGATATTGTATTTAAGTGCCTAGCTCGATACATAAACGGGTCTCTCTGGTTAGACC
AGATCTGAGCCTGGGAGCTCTCTGGCTAACTAGGGAACCCACTGCTTAAGCCTCAATAAAGCTTGCCTTG
AGTGCTTCAAGTAGTGTGTGCCCGTCTGTTGTGTGACTCTGGTAACTAGAGATCCCTCAGACCCTTTTAG
TCAGTGTGGAAAATCTCTAGCAGTGGCGCCCGAACAGGGACTTGAAAGCGAAAGGGAAACCAGAGGAGCT
CTCTCGACGCAGGACTCGGCTTGCTGAAGCGCGCACGGCAAGAGGCGAGGGGCGGCGACTGGTGAGTACG
CCAAAAATTTTGACTAGCGGAGGCTAGAAGGAGAGAGATGGGTGCGAGAGCGTCAGTATTAAGCGGGGGA
GAATTAGATCGCGATGGGAAAAAATTCGGTTAAGGCCAGGGGGAAAGAAAAAATATAAATTAAAACATAT
AGTATGGGCAAGCAGGGAGCTAGAACGATTCGCAGTTAATCCTGGCCTGTTAGAAACATCAGAAGGCTGT
AGACAAATACTGGGACAGCTACAACCATCCCTTCAGACAGGATCAGAAGAACTTAGATCATTATATAATA
CAGTAGCAACCCTCTATTGTGTGCATCAAAGGATAGAGATAAAAGACACCAAGGAAGCTTTAGACAAGAT
AGAGGAAGAGCAAAACAAAAGTAAGACCACCGCACAGCAAGCGGCCGCTGATCTTCAGACCTGGAGGAGG
AGATATGAGGGACAATTGGAGAAGTGAATTATATAAATATAAAGTAGTAAAAATTGAACCATTAGGAGTA
GCACCCACCAAGGCAAAGAGAAGAGTGGTGCAGAGAGAAAAAAGAGCAGTGGGAATAGGAGCTTTGTTCC
TTGGGTTCTTGGGAGCAGCAGGAAGCACTATGGGCGCAGCGTCAATGACGCTGACGGTACAGGCCAGACA
ATTATTGTCTGGTATAGTGCAGCAGCAGAACAATTTGCTGAGGGCTATTGAGGCGCAACAGCATCTGTTG
CAACTCACAGTCTGGGGCATCAAGCAGCTCCAGGCAAGAATCCTGGCTGTGGAAAGATACCTAAAGGATC
AACAGCTCCTGGGGATTTGGGGTTGCTCTGGAAAACTCATTTGCACCACTGCTGTGCCTTGGAATGCTAG
TTGGAGTAATAAATCTCTGGAACAGATTTGGAATCACACGACCTGGATGGAGTGGGACAGAGAAATTAAC
AATTACACAAGCTTAATACACTCCTTAATTGAAGAATCGCAAAACCAGCAAGAAAAGAATGAACAAGAAT
TATTGGAATTAGATAAATGGGCAAGTTTGTGGAATTGGTTTAACATAACAAATTGGCTGTGGTATATAAA
ATTATTCATAATGATAGTAGGAGGCTTGGTAGGTTTAAGAATAGTTTTTGCTGTACTTTCTATAGTGAAT
AGAGTTAGGCAGGGATATTCACCATTATCGTTTCAGACCCACCTCCCAACCCCGAGGGGACCCGACAGGC
CCGAAGGAATAGAAGAAGAAGGTGGAGAGAGAGACAGAGACAGATCCATTCGATTAGTGAACGGATCTCG
ACGGTATCGGTTAACTTTTAAAAGAAAAGGGGGGATTGGGGGGTACAGTGCAGGGGAAAGAATAGTAGAC
ATAATAGCAACAGACATACAAACTAAAGAATTACAAAAACAAATTACAAAAATTCAAAATTTTATCGATC
ACGAGACTAGCCTCGAGATCGATAAGCTTGATATCGAATTCGGAGCACTGTCCTCCGAACGTCGGAGCAC
TGTCCTCCGAACGTCGGAGCACTGTCCTCCGAACGTCGGAGCACTGTCCTCCGAACGGAGCATGTCCTCC
GAACGTCGGAGCACTGTCCTCCGAACGACTAGTTAGGCGTGTACGGTGGGAGGCCTATATAAGCAGAGCT
CGTTTAGTGAACCGTCAGATCGCCTGGAGACGCCATCCACGCTGTTTTGACCTCCATAGAAGACACCGGG
ACCGATCCAGCCTCTCGACATTCGTTGGATCCTTGACTTACGCGTTTGGTTATGCATGAGGGCAGAGGAA
GTCTTCTAACATGCGGTGACGTGGAGGAGAATCCCGGCCCTATGGATAGCACTGAGAACGTCATCAAGCC
CTTCATGCGCTTCAAGGTGCACATGGAGGGCTCCGTGAACGGCCACGAGTTCGAGATCGAGGGCGAGGGC
GAGGGCAAGCCCTACGAGGGCACCCAGACCGCCAAGCTGCAGGTGACCAAGGGCGGCCCCCTGCCCTTCG
CCTGGGACATCCTGTCCCCCCAGTTCCAGTACGGCTCCAAGGTGTACGTGAAGCACCCCGCCGACATCCC
CGACTACAAGAAGCTGTCCTTCCCCGAGGGCTTCAAGTGGGAGCGCGTGATGAACTTCGAGGACGGCGGC
GTGGTGACCGTGACCCAGGACTCCTCCCTGCAGGACGGCACCTTCATCTACCACGTGAAGTTCATCGGCG
TGAACTTCCCCTCCGACGGCCCCGTAATGCAGAAGAAGACTCTGGGCTGGGAGCCCTCCACCGAGCGCCT
GTACCCCCGCGACGGCGTGCTGAAGGGCGAGATCCACAAGGCGCTGAAGCTGAAGGGCGGCGGCCACTAC
CTGGTGGAGTTCAAGTCAATCTACATGGCCAAGAAGCCCGTGAAGCTGCCCGGCTACTACTACGTGGACT
CCAAGCTGGACATCACCTCCCACAACGAGGACTACACCGTGGTGGAGCAGTACGAGCGCGCCGAGGCCCG
CCACCACCTGTTCCAGACTCACGGTATGGACGAATTGTACAAGCACGACGAATTGTAAGCTAGCGCGGCC
GACGAAGTCGCACGGGGTTGGGGTTGCGCCTTTTCCAAGGCAGCCCTGGGTTTGCGCAGGGACGCGGCTG
CTCTGGGCGTGGTTCCGGGAAACGCAGCGGCGCCGACCCTGGGTCTCGCACATTCTTCACGTCCGTTCGC
AGCGTCACCCGGATCTTCGCCGCTACCCTTGTGGGCCCCCCGGCGACGCTTCCTGCTCCGCCCCTAAGTC
GGGAAGGTTCCTTGCGGTTCGCGGCGTGCCGGACGTGACAAACGGAAGCCGCACGTCTCACTAGTACCCT
CGCAGACGGACAGCGCCAGGGAGCAATGGCAGCGCGCCGACCGCGATGGGCTGTGGCCAATAGCGGCTGC
TCAGCAGGGCGCGCCGAGAGCAGCGGCCGGGAAGGGGCGGTGCGGGAGGCGGGGTGTGGGGCGGTAGTGT
GGGCCCTGTTCCTGCCCGCGCGGTGTTCCGCATTCTGCAAGCCTCCGGAGCGCACGTCGGCAGTCGGCTC
CCTCGTTGACCGAATCACCGACCTCTCTCCCCAGGGGGGAATCTGCAGATTCGGAGCCACCGGTTATTAC
GATATCTGAGAACATCGATATGGGTGGTGGTAGTGAAGGGCGGGGATCCCTTTTGACTTGTGGTGATGTG
GAGGAGAACCCAGGCCCAATGACCGAGTACAAGCCCACGGTGCGCCTCGCCACCCGCGACGACGTCCCCA
GGGCCGTACGCACCCTCGCCGCCGCGTTCGCCGACTACCCCGCCACGCGCCACACCGTCGATCCGGACCG
CCACATCGAGCGGGTCACCGAGCTGCAAGAACTCTTCCTCACGCGCGTCGGGCTCGACATCGGCAAGGTG
TGGGTCGCGGACGACGGCGCCGCGGTGGCGGTCTGGACCACGCCGGAGAGCGTCGAAGCGGGGGCGGTGT
TCGCCGAGATCGGCCCGCGCATGGCCGAGTTGAGCGGTTCCCGGCTGGCCGCGCAGCAACAGATGGAAGG
CCTCCTGGCGCCGCACCGGCCCAAGGAGCCCGCGTGGTTCCTGGCCACCGTCGGCGTCTCGCCCGACCAC
CAGGGCAAGGGTCTGGGCAGCGCCGTCGTGCTCCCCGGAGTGGAGGCGGCCGAGCGCGCCGGGGTGCCCG
CCTTCCTGGAGACCTCCGCGCCCCGCAACCTCCCCTTCTACGAGCGGCTCGGCTTCACCGTCACCGCCGA
CGTCGAGGTGCCCGAAGGACCGCGCACCTGGTGCATGACCCGCAAGCCCGGTGCCTGACCAGCACACTGG
CGGCCGTTA
Features (pLannotate 1.2.2; 28 found; start..end, strand, type, name):
     39..627     +  misc_feature   WPRE: woodchuck hepatitis virus posttranscriptional regulatory element
    644..712     +  CDS            nef (fragment): NEF_HV1Z2 - Experimental evidence at protein level: Swiss-Prot protein existence level 1. Extracellular Nef protein targets CD4(+) T-lymphocytes for apoptosis by interacting with CXCR4 surface receptors. From Human immunodeficiency virus type 1 group M subtype D (isolate Z2/CDC-Z34) (HIV-1).
    714..947     +  LTR            3' LTR (ΔU3): self-inactivating 3' long terminal repeat (LTR) from HIV-1
   1019..1140    +  polyA_signal   SV40 poly(A) signal: SV40 polyadenylation signal
   1180..1315    +  rep_origin     SV40 ori: SV40 origin of replication
   1336..1354    -  promoter       T7 promoter: promoter for bacteriophage T7 RNA polymerase
   1362..1517    +  CDS            lacZα (fragment): LacZα fragment of β-galactosidase; lacZ fragment
   1522..1950    +  rep_origin     f1 ori (sequence partly withheld): f1 bacteriophage origin of replication; arrow indicates direction of (+) strand synthesis
   2003..2107    +  promoter       AmpR promoter: bla
   2108..2968    +  CDS            AmpR: β-lactamase; bla; confers resistance to ampicillin, carbenicillin, and related antibiotics
   3139..3727    +  rep_origin     ori: high-copy-number ColE1/pMB1/pBR322/pUC origin of replication
   3910..4002    +  CDS            lacI (fragment): lac repressor; lacI; The lac repressor binds to the lac operator to inhibit transcription in E. coli. This inhibition can be relieved by adding lactose or isopropyl-β-D-thiogalactopyranoside (IPTG).
   4015..4036    +  protein_bind   CAP binding site: CAP binding activates transcription in the presence of cAMP. E. coli catabolite activator protein
   4051..4081    +  promoter       lac promoter: promoter for the E. coli lac operon
   4089..4105    +  protein_bind   lac operator: The lac repressor binds to the lac operator to inhibit transcription in E. coli. This inhibition can be relieved by adding lactose or isopropyl-β-D-thiogalactopyranoside (IPTG). lac repressor encoded by lacI
   4150..4168    +  promoter       T3 promoter: promoter for bacteriophage T3 RNA polymerase
   4196..4422    +  promoter       RSV promoter: Rous sarcoma virus enhancer/promoter
   4423..4603    +  LTR            5' LTR (truncated): truncated 5' long terminal repeat (LTR) from HIV-1
   4650..4775    +  misc_feature   HIV-1 Ψ: packaging signal of human immunodeficiency virus type 1
   4759..5122    +  CDS            HIV-1 gag (fragment): gag protein from human immunodeficiency virus 1; gag
   5268..5501    +  misc_feature   RRE: The Rev response element (RRE) of HIV-1 allows for Rev-dependent mRNA export from the nucleus to the cytoplasm.
   5878..5978    +  CDS            Rev (fragment): human immunodeficiency virus 1 (HIV-1) Rev protein; rev; enhances nuclear export of unspliced and incompletely spliced viral mRNAs
   5997..6114    +  misc_feature   cPPT/CTS: central polypurine tract and central termination sequence of HIV-1
   6139..6162    -  misc_feature   MCS (fragment): pBluescript multiple cloning site
   6295..6331    +  promoter       minimal CMV promoter (fragment): human cytomegalovirus (CMV) immediate early promoter
   6513..7187    +  CDS            DsRed-Express2: DsRed-Express2 is a basic (constitutively fluorescent) orange fluorescent protein published in 2008, derived from Discosoma sp.. It is reported to be a rapidly-maturing protein.
   7255..7765    +  promoter       hPGK promoter: human phosphoglycerate kinase 1 promoter
   7890..8489    +  CDS            PuroR: puromycin N-acetyltransferase; pac from Streptomyces alboniger; confers resistance to puromycin
