[The description below was written by a language model from this plasmid's Addgene catalogue record and pLannotate feature annotations shown in this document.]
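Description:
LV UAS-DsRed-Express2-PGK-Puro is a third-generation-style, self-inactivating HIV-1 lentiviral transfer plasmid of about 8.5 kb that carries a Gal4-responsive fluorescent reporter for synthetic biology work in mammalian cells. The record gives no named backbone. In bacteria the plasmid is maintained through a ColE1/pUC-type origin and an ampicillin resistance gene (AmpR). The catalogue lists it as low copy even though the annotated origin is a high-copy type. An f1 origin, an SV40 origin and remnants of a pBluescript-type cloning region (lac promoter/operator, lacZα fragment, T3 and T7 promoters) are also present. The viral portion has an RSV promoter fused to a truncated 5' LTR, which drives Tat-independent genomic RNA production in packaging cells. This is followed by the Ψ packaging signal with a gag fragment, the RRE for Rev-dependent nuclear export, and the cPPT/CTS. WPRE and a ΔU3 3' LTR close the genome and leave the integrated provirus transcriptionally inactive at its LTRs.

The payload consists of two cassettes. Upstream, a minimal CMV promoter fragment sits ahead of the DsRed-Express2 coding sequence. The name and purpose indicate that UAS (Gal4-binding) sites control this promoter, although the feature table does not annotate them separately. The insert name also mentions a T2A element, which is likewise not annotated. Expression of the rapidly maturing red-orange fluorescent protein should therefore depend on a Gal4 DNA-binding-domain transcriptional activator being present. Downstream, a human PGK promoter constitutively drives puromycin N-acetyltransferase, allowing selection of stably transduced cells. The associated publication concerns tension-tuned synthetic receptors for mechanotransduction, which suggests the construct serves to build reporter cell lines that read out receptor-triggered transcriptional activation.
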