Addgene plasmid #190801: LV UAS-DsRed-Express2-PGK-Puro
Purpose: LV construct encoding UAS-DsRed-Express2 reporter gene.
Depositing lab: John Ngo. Depositing organization: Boston University Main Campus. Publication: Tension-tuned receptors for synthetic mechanotransduction and intercellular force detection. Sloas DC, Tran JC, Marzilli AM, Ngo JT. Nat Biotechnol. 2023 Jan 16. doi: 10.1038/s41587-022-01638-y. PubMed 36646932.
Backbone
  Vector backbone: n/a
  Vector type: Lentiviral, Synthetic Biology
  Selectable markers: Puromycin
Growth in bacteria
  Bacterial resistance: Ampicillin, 100 μg/mL
  Growth temperature: 30°C
  Growth strain: NEB Stable
  Copy number: Low Copy
Gene/Insert
  Gene/Insert name: UAS-T2A-DsRed-Express2
  Insert size (bp): 800
Terms and licenses: Academic/Nonprofit Terms; Industry Terms: Not Available to Industry
How to cite: LV UAS-DsRed-Express2-PGK-Puro was a gift from John Ngo (Addgene plasmid # 190801 ; http://n2t.net/addgene:190801 ; RRID:Addgene_190801)
